>Addgene plasmid #225652 | pJL CusS NarX Chimera | addgene full sequence | sequence record 455039 | Addgene NGS Result
AAATTAATACGACTCACTATAGGGAGACCACAACGGTTTCCCTCTAGAAATAATTTTGTTTAACTTTAAG
AAGGAGATATACATATGGTGAGCAAACCGTTTCAGCGTCCGTTTAGCCTGGCAACCCGTCTGACCTTTTT
CATTTCACTGGCAACCATTGCAGCATTTTTCGCATTTGCATGGATTATGATCCATAGCGTGAAAGTGCAT
TTTGCCGAACAGGATATTAACGACCTGAAAGAAATTAGCGCAACCCTGGAACGTGTTCTGAATCATCCTG
ATGAAACCCAGGCACGTCGTCTGATGACCCTGGAAGATATTGTTAGCGGTTATAGCAATGTTCTGATTAG
TCTGGCAGATAGCCAGGGTAAAACCGTTTATCATAGTCCGGGTGCACCGGATATTCGTGAATTTACCCGT
GATGCAATTCCGGATAAAGATGCACAAGGTGGTGAAGTTTATCTGCTGAGCGGTCCGACCATGATGATGC
CTGGTCATGGTCATGGCCACATGGAACATAGCAATTGGCGTATGATTAATCTGCCGGTTGGTCCGCTGGT
TGATGGTAAACCGATTTATACCCTGTATATTGCCCTGAGCATTGATTTTCATCTGCACTATATCAACGAT
CTGATGAACAAACTGATTATGACCGCAAGCGTTATTAGCATCCTGATTGTTTTTATTGTTCTGCTGGCAG
TTCATAAAGGTCATGCACCGATTCGTAGCGTTAGCCGTCAGATTCAGAATATTACCAGCAAAGATCTGGA
TGTTCGTCTGGATCCGCAGACCGTTCCGATTGAACTGGAACAGCTGGTTCTGAGCTTTAATCATATGAGC
GCAGAACTGGCAGAAAGCTATGCAGTTCTGGAACAGCGTGTTCAAGAGAAAACCGCAGGCCTGGAACATA
AAAATCAGATTCTGAGCTTTCTGTGGCAGGCAAATCGTCGTCTGCATAGCCGTGCACCGCTGTGTGAACG
TCTGAGTCCGGTTCTGAATGGTCTGCAGAACCTGACACTGCTGCGTGATATTGAACTGCGTGTTTATGAT
ACCGATGATGAAGAAAACCACCAAGAATTTACCTGTCAGCCGGATATGACCTGTGATGATAAAGGTTGTC
AGCTGTGTCCGCGTGGTGTTCTGCCGGTGGGTGATCGTGGTACAACCCTGAAATGGCGTCTGGCCGATAG
TCATACCCAGTATGGTATCCTGCTGGCGACACTGCCGCAGGGTCGTCATCTGAGCCATGATCAGCAGCAG
CTGGTAGATACCCTGGCCGAACAGCTGACCGCAACACTGGCACTGGATCGTCATCAAGAACGTCAGCAGC
AACTGATTGTTATGGAAGAACGTGCCACCATTGCGCGTGAACTGCATGATAGCATTGCACAGAGCCTGAG
CTGTATGAAAATGCAGGTTAGCTGTCTGCAGATGCAGGGTGATGCACTGCCGGAAAGCTCACGCGAACTG
CTGAGCCAGATTCGCAATGAACTGAATGCCAGCTGGGCACAGCTGCGTGAGCTGCTGATTACCTTTCGTC
TGCAGCTGACAGAACCGGGTCTGCGTCCGGCACTGGAAGCAAGCTGTGAAGAATATTCAGCGAAATTTGG
TTTTCCGGTGAAACTGGATTATCAGCTGCCTCCGCGTCTGGTTCCGAGCCATCAGGCAATTCATCTGCTG
CAAATTGCACGTGAAGCACTGAGCAATGCACTGAAACATTCACAGGCAAGCGAAGTTGTTGTTACCGTTG
CACAGAATGATAACCAGGTTAAACTGACCGTTCAGGATAATGGTTGTGGTGTTCCGGAAAATGCAATTCG
TAGCAATCATTATGGCATGATCATTATGCGTGATCGTGCCCAGAGCCTGCGTGGTGATTGTCGTGTTCGT
CGTCGTGAAAGCGGTGGTACAGAAGTGGTGGTTACCTTTATTCCTGAGAAAACCTTTACCGATGTTCAGG
GTGATACCCATGAAGGTGGTGGTAGCGAACAGAAACTGATTTCAGAAGAAGATCTGTAAGTCGACCGGCT
GCTAACAAAGCCCGAAAGGAAGCTGAGTTGGCTGCTGCCACCGCTGAGCAATAACTAGCATAACCCCTTG
GGGCCTCTAAACGGGTCTTGAGGGGTTTTTTGCTGAAAGCCAATTCTGATTAGAAAAACTCATCGAGCAT
CAAATGAAACTGCAATTTATTCATATCAGGATTATCAATACCATATTTTTGAAAAAGCCGTTTCTGTAAT
GAAGGAGAAAACTCACCGAGGCAGTTCCATAGGATGGCAAGATCCTGGTATCGGTCTGCGATTCCGACTC
GTCCAACATCAATACAACCTATTAATTTCCCCTCGTCAAAAATAAGGTTATCAAGTGAGAAATCACCATG
AGTGACGACTGAATCCGGTGAGAATGGCAAAAGCTTATGCATTTCTTTCCAGACTTGTTCAACAGGCCAG
CCATTACGCTCGTCATCAAAATCACTCGCATCAACCAAACCGTTATTCATTCGTGATTGCGCCTGAGCGA
GACGAAATACGCGATCGCTGTTAAAAGGACAATTACAAACAGGAATCGAATGCAACCGGCGCAGGAACAC
TGCCAGCGCATCAACAATATTTTCACCTGAATCAGGATATTCTTCTAATACCTGGAATGCTGTTTTCCCG
GGGATCGCAGTGGTGAGTAACCATGCATCATCAGGAGTACGGATAAAATGCTTGATGGTCGGAAGAGGCA
TAAATTCCGTCAGCCAGTTTAGTCTGACCATCTCATCTGTAACATCATTGGCAACGCTACCTTTGCCATG
TTTCAGAAACAACTCTGGCGCATCGGGCTTCCCATACAATCGATAGATTGTCGCACCTGATTGCCCGACA
TTATCGCGAGCCCATTTATACCCATATAAATCAGCATCCATGTTGGAATTTAATCGCGGCTTCGAGCAAG
ACGTTTCCCGTTGAATATGGCTCATAACACCCCTTGTATTACTGTTTATGTAAGCAGACAGTTTTATTGT
TCATGATGATATATTTTTATCTTGTGCAACTTGTGCAATGTAACATCAGAGATTTTGAGACACAACGTGA
GATCAAAGGATCTTCTTGAGATCCTTTTTTTCTGCGCGTAATCTGCTGCTTGCAAACAAAAAAACCACCG
CTACCAGCGGTGGTTTGTTTGCCGGATCAAGAGCTACCAACTCTTTTTCCGAAGGTAACTGGCTTCAGCA
GAGCGCAGATACCAAATACTGTTCTTCTAGTGTAGCCGTAGTTAGGCCACCACTTCAAGAACTCTGTAGC
ACCGCCTACATACCTCGCTCTGCTAATCCTGTTACCAGTGGCTGCTGCCAGTGGCGATAAGTCGTGTCTT
ACCGGGTTGGACTCAAGACGATAGTTACCGGATAAGGCGCAGCGGTCGGGCTGAACGGGGGGTTCGTGCA
CACAGCCCAGCTTGGAGCGAACGACCTACACCGAACTGAGATACCTACAGCGTGAGCTATGAGAAAGCGC
CACGCTTCCCGAAGGGAGAAAGGCGGACAGGTATCCGGTAAGCGGCAGGGTCGGAACAGGAGAGCGCACG
AGGGAGCTTCCAGGGGGAAACGCCTGGTATCTTTATAGTCCTGTCGGGTTTCGCCACCTCTGACTTGAGC
GTCGATTTTTGTGATGCTCGTCAGGGGGGCGGAGCCTATGGAAAAACGCCAGCAACGCGATCCCGCG
Features (pLannotate 1.2.2; 9 found; start..end, strand, type, name):
      5..23      +  promoter       T7 promoter: promoter for bacteriophage T7 RNA polymerase
     55..77      +  RBS            RBS: efficient ribosome binding site from bacteriophage T7 gene 10 (Olins and Rangwala, 1989)
     85..837     +  CDS            cusS (fragment): CUSS_ECOLI - Also known as ybcZ. Experimental evidence at protein level: Swiss-Prot protein existence level 1. Member of the two-component regulatory system CusS/CusR involved in response to copper and silver. Acts as a copper/silver ion sensor. Activates CusR by phosphorylation. From Escherichia coli (strain K12).
    802..1974    +  CDS            narX (fragment): NARX_ECOLI - Also known as narR. Experimental evidence at protein level: Swiss-Prot protein existence level 1. Acts as a sensor for nitrate/nitrite and transduces signal of nitrate availability to the NarL protein and of both nitrate/nitrite to the NarP protein. NarX probably activates NarL and NarP by phosphorylation in the presence of nitrate. NarX also plays a negative role in controlling NarL activity, probably through dephosphorylation in the absence of nitrate. From Escherichia coli (strain K12).
   1997..2016    +  CDS            3xMyc (fragment): 3 tandem Myc epitope tags
   2028..2077    +  CDS            SET1 (fragment): solubility-enhancement tag derived from T7 phage gene 10B
   2085..2132    +  terminator     T7 terminator: transcription terminator for bacteriophage T7 RNA polymerase
   2150..2965    -  CDS            KanR: aminoglycoside phosphotransferase; aph(3')-Ia; confers resistance to kanamycin in bacteria or G418 (Geneticin®) in eukaryotes
   3096..3684    +  rep_origin     ori: high-copy-number ColE1/pMB1/pBR322/pUC origin of replication
