[The description below was written by a language model from this plasmid's Addgene catalogue record and pLannotate feature annotations shown in this document.]
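Description:
pJL CusS NarX Chimera is a small (about 3.7 kb) bacterial and cell-free expression plasmid built on the pJL backbone. It is propagated in E. coli at high copy from a ColE1/pUC-type origin and selected with kanamycin through an aph(3')-Ia resistance gene encoded on the opposite strand from the expression cassette.

The payload is a synthetic histidine kinase of roughly 1.9 kb, assembled by Gibson cloning. A T7 promoter and the strong ribosome binding site from phage T7 gene 10 drive the open reading frame, and a T7 terminator closes the cassette, so expression depends on T7 RNA polymerase, as supplied in cell-free transcription-translation reactions or suitable expression strains. The N-terminal portion of the chimera derives from E. coli CusS, the membrane sensor of the CusS/CusR copper and silver response system, and contributes the transmembrane and sensing domains. It is fused to the remaining portion of E. coli NarX, the nitrate/nitrite sensor kinase that normally phosphorylates NarL. The swap redirects NarX signalling output to respond to copper (II) rather than nitrate. A C-terminal Myc epitope allows detection of the protein. The automated annotation also flags a short match to a T7 gene 10-derived solubility tag just before the terminator, which is a partial hit and is not listed as a tag in the catalogue entry.

According to the record, the plasmid is meant to be used together with a NarL-YdfI response regulator plasmid and reporter plasmids from the same study, which concerns reconstituting transmembrane two-component signalling in synthetic membranes.
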