Addgene plasmid #225652: pJL CusS NarX Chimera
Purpose: Expresses a NarX-based chimera capable of sensing copper (II). For use with NarL-YdfI and reporter plasmids from this study.
Depositing lab: Neha Kamat. Depositing organization: Northwestern University. Publication: Engineering transmembrane signal transduction in synthetic membranes using two-component systems. Peruzzi JA, Galvez NR, Kamat NP. Proc Natl Acad Sci U S A. 2023 May 9;120(19):e2218610120. doi: 10.1073/pnas.2218610120. Epub 2023 May 1. PubMed 37126679.
Backbone
  Vector backbone: pJL
  Backbone manufacturer: Gift from Jewett lab
  Vector type: Bacterial Expression ; Cell free expression
Growth in bacteria
  Bacterial resistance: Kanamycin, 50 μg/mL
  Growth temperature: 37°C
  Growth strain: DH5alpha
  Copy number: High Copy
Gene/Insert
  Gene/Insert name: CusS-NarX
  Species: Synthetic
  Insert size (bp): 1932
  Mutation: Transmembrane and sensing domain replaced to detect copper (II)
  Promoter: T7
  Tag / fusion protein: Myc (C terminal on insert)
  Cloning method: Gibson Cloning
Terms and licenses: Academic/Nonprofit Terms; Industry Terms: Not Available to Industry
How to cite: pJL CusS NarX Chimera was a gift from Neha Kamat (Addgene plasmid # 225652 ; http://n2t.net/addgene:225652 ; RRID:Addgene_225652)
